Addgene plasmid #235700: pOP795
Purpose: Protein expression His-taged HsNRBF2_FL in bacteria
Depositing lab: Roger Williams. Depositing organization: MRC Laboratory of Molecular Biology. Publication: Characterization of Atg38 and NRBF2, a fifth subunit of the autophagic Vps34/PIK3C3 complex. Ohashi Y, Soler N, Garcia Ortegon M, Zhang L, Kirsten ML, Perisic O, Masson GR, Burke JE, Jakobi AJ, Apostolakis AA, Johnson CM, Ohashi M, Ktistakis NT, Sachse C, Williams RL. Autophagy. 2016 Nov;12(11):2129-2144. doi: 10.1080/15548627.2016.1226736. Epub 2016 Sep 14. PubMed 27630019.
Backbone
  Vector backbone: pOPTH
  Vector type: Bacterial Expression
Growth in bacteria
  Bacterial resistance: Ampicillin, 100 μg/mL
  Growth temperature: 37°C
  Growth strain: DH5alpha
  Copy number: Low Copy
Gene/Insert
  Gene/Insert name: NRBF2
  Species: H. sapiens (human)
  Entrez Gene: NRBF2 (a.k.a. COPR, COPR1, COPR2, NRBF-2)
  Tag / fusion protein: His6(TEV) (N terminal on insert)
  Cloning method: Ligation Independent Cloning
Terms and licenses: Academic/Nonprofit Terms; Industry Terms: Not Available to Industry
How to cite: pOP795 was a gift from Roger Williams (Addgene plasmid # 235700 ; http://n2t.net/addgene:235700 ; RRID:Addgene_235700)
