[The description below was written by a language model from this plasmid's Addgene catalogue record and pLannotate feature annotations shown in this document.]
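Description:
pOP795 is a bacterial expression plasmid built on the pOPTH backbone for producing full-length human NRBF2 with a cleavable N-terminal histidine tag in E. coli. The sequenced plasmid is about 3.5 kb and carries a pET-style layout. It replicates from a ColE1/pMB1-family origin with the adjacent pBR322 bom region, and it is selected through the β-lactamase gene (AmpR) driven by its own bla promoter. The catalogue lists the plasmid as low copy. Only a short fragment of the rop gene is annotated, so the feature table does not itself settle the copy-number behaviour.

The expression cassette consists of a T7 promoter followed by the phage T7 gene 10 ribosome binding site, so transcription depends on a host strain that supplies T7 RNA polymerase. The open reading frame begins with the His6 tag described in the catalogue entry, which is not separately annotated in the feature table. This is followed by a TEV protease recognition site and then the NRBF2 coding sequence, which was inserted by ligation-independent cloning. The tag allows purification by immobilised metal affinity chromatography, and the TEV site allows the tag to be removed afterwards. Downstream of the insert lie a short sequence matching a T7 gene 10B-derived fragment, probably vector remnant rather than a functional fusion, and the T7 terminator.

NRBF2 associates with the autophagic class III PI3K complex I (Vps34/PIK3C3). The plasmid was deposited with work characterising NRBF2 and yeast Atg38 as a fifth subunit of that complex. This fits its use in producing recombinant NRBF2 protein for in vitro studies.
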