Features (pLannotate 1.2.2; 11 found; start..end, strand, type, name):
    144..183     -  CDS            rop (fragment): Rop protein, which maintains plasmids at low copy number; rop
    203..221     +  promoter       T7 promoter: promoter for bacteriophage T7 RNA polymerase
    295..317     +  RBS            RBS: efficient ribosome binding site from bacteriophage T7 gene 10 (Olins and Rangwala, 1989)
    361..381     +  CDS            TEV site: tobacco etch virus (TEV) protease recognition and cleavage site
    388..1248    +  CDS            NRBF2: NRBF2_HUMAN - Also known as COPR. Experimental evidence at protein level: Swiss-Prot protein existence level 1. Involved in starvation-induced autophagy probably by its association with PI3K complex I (PI3KC3-C1). However, effects has been described variably. Involved in the induction of starvation-induced autophagy (PubMed:24785657). Stabilzes PI3KC3-C1 assembly and enhances ATG14-linked lipid kinase activity of PIK3C3 (By similarity). Proposed to negatively regulate basal and starvation-induced autophagy and to inhibit PIK3C3 activity by modulating interactions in PI3KC3-C1 (PubMed:25086043)
   1295..1344    +  CDS            SET1 (fragment): solubility-enhancement tag derived from T7 phage gene 10B
   1352..1399    +  terminator     T7 terminator: transcription terminator for bacteriophage T7 RNA polymerase
   1530..1634    +  promoter       AmpR promoter: bla
   1635..2495    +  CDS            AmpR: β-lactamase; bla; confers resistance to ampicillin, carbenicillin, and related antibiotics
   2666..3254    +  rep_origin     ori: high-copy-number ColE1/pMB1/pBR322/pUC origin of replication
   3440..42      -  misc_feature   bom (across the origin): basis of mobility region from pBR322
>Addgene plasmid #235700 | pOP795 | addgene full sequence | sequence record 470270 | Addgene NGS Result
GTATACACTCCGCTATCGCTACGTGACTGGGTCATGGCTGCGCCCCGACACCCGCCAACACCCGCTGACG
CGCCCTGACGGGCTTGTCTGCTCCCGGCATCCGCTTACAGACAAGCTGTGACCGTCTCCGGGAGCTGCAT
GTGTCAGAGGTTTTCACCGTCATCACCGAAACGCGCGAGGCAGGATCTCGATCCCGCGAAATTAATACGA
CTCACTATAGGGAGACCACAACGGTTTCCCTCTAGTGCCGGCTCCGGAGAGCTCCAATTGGAATTCGCTA
GCTCTAGAAATAATTTTGTTTAACTTTAAGAAGGAGATATAAATATGGCTCACCATCATCATCATCATTC
TTCTGGTTCCGAAAACCTGTATTTCCAGGGCTCCCATATGGAAGTAATGGAAGGACCCCTCAACCTGGCT
CATCAACAGAGCAGACGAGCAGACCGTTTATTAGCTGCAGGCAAATACGAAGAGGCTATTTCTTGTCACA
AAAAGGCTGCAGCATATCTTTCTGAAGCCATGAAGCTGACACAGTCAGAGCAGGCTCATCTTTCACTGGA
ATTGCAAAGGGATAGCCATATGAAACAGCTCCTCCTCATCCAAGAGAGATGGAAAAGGGCCCAGCGTGAA
GAAAGATTGAAAGCCCAGCAGAACACAGACAAGGATGCAGCTGCCCATCTTCAGACATCTCACAAACCCT
CTGCAGAGGATGCAGAGGGCCAGAGTCCCCTTTCTCAGAAGTACAGCCCTTCCACAGAGAAATGCCTGCC
TGAGATTCAGGGGATCTTTGACAGGGATCCAGACACACTACTTTATTTACTTCAGCAAAAGAGTGAGCCA
GCAGAGCCATGTATTGGAAGCAAAGCCCCAAAAGATGATAAAACAATTATAGAGGAGCAGGCAACCAAAA
TTGCAGATTTGAAGAGGCATGTGGAATTCCTTGTGGCTGAGAATGAAAGATTAAGGAAAGAAAATAAACA
ACTAAAGGCTGAAAAGGCCAGACTTCTAAAAGGTCCAATAGAAAAGGAGCTGGATGTAGATGCTGATTTT
GTAGAAACGTCAGAGTTATGGAGCTTGCCACCACATGCAGAAACTGCTACAGCCTCCTCAACCTGGCAGA
AGTTCGCAGCAAATACTGGGAAAGCCAAGGACATTCCAATCCCCAATCTTCCTCCCTTGGATTTTCCATC
TCCAGAACTTCCTCTTATGGAGCTCTCTGAGGATATTCTGAAAGGATTTATGAATAATTAGGGATCCAGA
TCTAAGCTTGGTACCACGCGTGCGCGCTGATCCGGCTGCTAACAAAGCCCGAAAGGAAGCTGAGTTGGCT
GCTGCCACCGCTGAGCAATAACTAGCATAACCCCTTGGGGCCTCTAAACGGGTCTTGAGGGGTTTTTTGC
TGAAAGGAGGAACTATAGCCGGATAATTCTTGAAGACGAAAGGGCCTCGTGATACGCCTATTTTTATAGG
TTAATGTCATGATAATAATGGTTTCTTAGACGTCAGGTGGCACTTTTCGGGGAAATGTGCGCGGAACCCC
TATTTGTTTATTTTTCTAAATACATTCAAATATGTATCCGCTCATGAGACAATAACCCTGATAAATGCTT
CAATAATATTGAAAAAGGAAGAGTATGAGTATTCAACATTTCCGTGTCGCCCTTATTCCCTTTTTTGCGG
CATTTTGCCTTCCTGTTTTTGCTCACCCAGAAACGCTGGTGAAAGTAAAAGATGCTGAAGATCAGTTGGG
TGCACGAGTGGGTTACATCGAACTGGATCTCAACAGCGGTAAGATCCTTGAGAGTTTTCGCCCCGAAGAA
CGTTTTCCAATGATGAGCACTTTTAAAGTTCTGCTATGTGGCGCGGTATTATCCCGTGTTGACGCCGGGC
AAGAGCAACTCGGTCGCCGCATACACTATTCTCAGAATGACTTGGTTGAGTACTCACCAGTCACAGAAAA
GCATCTTACGGATGGCATGACAGTAAGAGAATTATGCAGTGCTGCCATAACCATGAGTGATAACACTGCG
GCCAACTTACTTCTGACAACGATCGGAGGACCGAAGGAGCTAACCGCTTTTTTGCACAACATGGGGGATC
ATGTAACTCGCCTTGATCGTTGGGAACCGGAGCTGAATGAAGCCATACCAAACGACGAGCGTGACACCAC
GATGCCTGCAGCAATGGCAACAACGTTGCGCAAACTATTAACTGGCGAACTACTTACTCTAGCTTCCCGG
CAACAATTAATAGACTGGATGGAGGCGGATAAAGTTGCAGGACCACTTCTGCGCTCGGCCCTTCCGGCTG
GCTGGTTTATTGCTGATAAATCTGGAGCCGGTGAGCGTGGGTCTCGCGGTATCATTGCAGCACTGGGGCC
AGATGGTAAGCCCTCCCGTATCGTAGTTATCTACACGACGGGGAGTCAGGCAACTATGGATGAACGAAAT
AGACAGATCGCTGAGATAGGTGCCTCACTGATTAAGCATTGGTAACTGTCAGACCAAGTTTACTCATATA
TACTTTAGATTGATTTAAAACTTCATTTTTAATTTAAAAGGATCTAGGTGAAGATCCTTTTTGATAATCT
CATGACCAAAATCCCTTAACGTGAGTTTTCGTTCCACTGAGCGTCAGACCCCGTAGAAAAGATCAAAGGA
TCTTCTTGAGATCCTTTTTTTCTGCGCGTAATCTGCTGCTTGCAAACAAAAAAACCACCGCTACCAGCGG
TGGTTTGTTTGCCGGATCAAGAGCTACCAACTCTTTTTCCGAAGGTAACTGGCTTCAGCAGAGCGCAGAT
ACCAAATACTGTCCTTCTAGTGTAGCCGTAGTTAGGCCACCACTTCAAGAACTCTGTAGCACCGCCTACA
TACCTCGCTCTGCTAATCCTGTTACCAGTGGCTGCTGCCAGTGGCGATAAGTCGTGTCTTACCGGGTTGG
ACTCAAGACGATAGTTACCGGATAAGGCGCAGCGGTCGGGCTGAACGGGGGGTTCGTGCACACAGCCCAG
CTTGGAGCGAACGACCTACACCGAACTGAGATACCTACAGCGTGAGCTATGAGAAAGCGCCACGCTTCCC
GAAGGGAGAAAGGCGGACAGGTATCCGGTAAGCGGCAGGGTCGGAACAGGAGAGCGCACGAGGGAGCTTC
CAGGGGGAAACGCCTGGTATCTTTATAGTCCTGTCGGGTTTCGCCACCTCTGACTTGAGCGTCGATTTTT
GTGATGCTCGTCAGGGGGGCGGAGCCTATGGAAAAACGCCAGCAACGCGGCCTTTTTACGGTTCCTGGCC
TTTTGCTGGCCTTTTGCTCACATGTTCTTTCCTGCGTTATCCCCTGATTCTGTGGATAACCGTATTACCG
CCTTTGAGTGAGCTGATACCGCTCGCCGCAGCCGAACGACCGAGCGCAGCGAGTCAGTGAGCGAGGAAGC
GGAAGAGCGCCTGATGCGGTATTTTCTCCTTACGCATCTGTGCGGTATTTCACACCGCAATGGTGCACTC
TCAGTACAATCTGCTCTGATGCCGCATAGTTAAGCCA
